Addgene plasmid #179441: pDB-hCRY1-mClover3-CD4-bla
Purpose: Donor vector to knock in mClover3 C-terminal to human CRY1 gene
Depositing lab: Achim Kramer. Publication: Live-cell imaging of circadian clock protein dynamics in CRISPR-generated knock-in cells. Gabriel CH, Del Olmo M, Zehtabian A, Jager M, Reischl S, van Dijk H, Ulbricht C, Rakhymzhan A, Korte T, Koller B, Grudziecki A, Maier B, Herrmann A, Niesner R, Zemojtel T, Ewers H, Granada AE, Herzel H, Kramer A. Nat Commun. 2021 Jun 18;12(1):3796. doi: 10.1038/s41467-021-24086-9. PubMed 34145278.
Backbone
  Vector backbone: pDB, derived from pUC57
  Backbone manufacturer: none
  Backbone size w/o insert (bp): 8200
  Total vector size (bp): 8948
  Modifications to backbone: regions homologous to the hCRY1 genomic region (surrounding STOP codon) flank insert+positive selection cassette (mCerulean-P2A-blaR). Silent mutations to the hCRY1 genomic sequence were inserted to avoid donor vector targeting by Cas9/sgRNA. Negative Selection cassette expresses hCD4. Should be used together with Cas9/sgRNA plasmid #179453
  Vector type: CRISPR
  Selectable markers: Blasticidin
Growth in bacteria
  Bacterial resistance: Ampicillin, 100 μg/mL
  Growth temperature: 37°C
  Growth strain: DH5alpha
  Copy number: High Copy
Gene/Insert
  Gene/Insert name: mClover3
  Species: Aequorea victoria
  Insert size (bp): 714
  Promoter: None
  Tag / fusion protein: His/Flag (C terminal on insert)
  Cloning method: Restriction Enzyme; 5′ cloning site AgeI (not destroyed); 3′ cloning site SpeI (not destroyed)
  Sequencing primers: 5′ --; 3′ --
Resource information
  A portion of this plasmid was derived from a plasmid made by: hCD4 was cloned from Addgene #35712, mClover3 was cloned from #74252
Terms and licenses: Academic/Nonprofit Terms; Industry Terms: Not Available to Industry
How to cite: pDB-hCRY1-mClover3-CD4-bla was a gift from Achim Kramer (Addgene plasmid # 179441 ; http://n2t.net/addgene:179441 ; RRID:Addgene_179441)
