[The description below was written by a language model from this plasmid's Addgene catalogue record and pLannotate feature annotations shown in this document.]
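Description:
pDB-hCRY1-mClover3-CD4-bla is a CRISPR homology-directed repair donor plasmid for tagging the endogenous human CRY1 gene, a core circadian clock repressor, with the green/yellow fluorescent protein mClover3 at its C-terminus. It is built on pDB, a pUC57 derivative, and is propagated in E. coli through the high-copy ColE1/pUC origin with ampicillin resistance. The total size is about 8.9 kb.

The payload has no promoter of its own, because expression is meant to come from the CRY1 locus after integration. Homology regions matching the genomic sequence around the CRY1 stop codon flank the cassette. The feature table detects CRY1 coding fragments in the upstream arm, and the record notes silent mutations there that prevent the Cas9/sgRNA from cutting the donor. The annotated coding fragments are followed by an FRT site, the mClover3 coding sequence and a C-terminal His/Flag tag (only the 6xHis portion is annotated).

Downstream lies a loxP-flanked positive selection cassette, in which a synthetic poly(A) signal is followed by the SV40 promoter driving mCerulean linked by P2A to blasticidin S deaminase, ending with an SV40 poly(A) signal. Integrants can therefore be enriched by blasticidin or cyan fluorescence, and the loxP sites should allow Cre-mediated removal of the cassette.

Outside the annotated knock-in cassette, and presumably beyond the unannotated downstream arm, a CMV promoter expresses truncated human CD4 lacking the cytoplasmic tail. This surface marker serves as a negative selection cassette, allowing cells carrying randomly integrated or retained plasmid backbone to be identified and excluded. The donor is intended for use with a companion Cas9/sgRNA plasmid to generate knock-in reporter cells for live imaging of clock protein dynamics.
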