Features (pLannotate 1.2.2; 27 found; start..end, strand, type, name):
    137..188     +  misc_feature   bom (fragment): basis of mobility region from pBR322
    806..889     +  CDS            Cry1 (fragment): CRY1_MOUSE - Experimental evidence at protein level: Swiss-Prot protein existence level 1. Transcriptional repressor which forms a core component of the circadian clock. The circadian clock, an internal time-keeping system, regulates various physiological processes through the generation of approximately 24 hour circadian rhythms in gene expression, which are translated into rhythms in metabolism and behavior. It is derived from the Latin roots 'circa' (about) and 'diem' (day) and acts as an important regulator of a wide array of physiological functions including metabolism, sleep, body temper
    949..1050    +  CDS            CRY1 (fragment): CRY1_HUMAN - Also known as PHLL1. Experimental evidence at protein level: Swiss-Prot protein existence level 1. Transcriptional repressor which forms a core component of the circadian clock. The circadian clock, an internal time-keeping system, regulates various physiological processes through the generation of approximately 24 hour circadian rhythms in gene expression, which are translated into rhythms in metabolism and behavior. It is derived from the Latin roots 'circa' (about) and 'diem' (day) and acts as an important regulator of a wide array of physiological functions including metabolis
   1060..1107    +  protein_bind   FRT: FLP-mediated recombination occurs in the 8-bp core sequence TCTAGAAA (Turan and Bode, 2011). FLP recombinase from the Saccharomyces cerevisiae 2μ plasmid
   1114..1827    +  CDS            mClover3: mClover3 is a basic (constitutively fluorescent) green/yellow fluorescent protein published in 2016, derived from Aequorea victoria. It is reported to be a rapidly-maturing monomer with high acid sensitivity.
   1834..1851    +  CDS            6xHis: 6xHis affinity tag
   1954..1987    +  protein_bind   loxP: Cre-mediated recombination occurs in the 8-bp core sequence (GCATACAT). Cre recombinase
   1992..2039    +  polyA_signal   poly(A) signal: synthetic polyadenylation signal
   2040..2066    +  rep_origin     f1 ori (fragment): f1 bacteriophage origin of replication; arrow indicates direction of (+) strand synthesis
   2075..2405    +  promoter       SV40 promoter: SV40 enhancer and early promoter
   2461..3177    +  CDS            mCerulean: mCerulean is a basic (constitutively fluorescent) cyan fluorescent protein published in 2005, derived from Aequorea victoria. It is reported to be a very rapidly-maturing monomer.
   3254..3651    +  CDS            BSD (fragment): blasticidin S deaminase; Aspergillus terreus BSD; confers resistance to blasticidin
   3663..3784    +  polyA_signal   SV40 poly(A) signal: SV40 polyadenylation signal
   3846..3879    +  protein_bind   loxP: Cre-mediated recombination occurs in the 8-bp core sequence (GCATACAT). Cre recombinase
   4731..4751    -  misc_feature   MCS (fragment): pUC18/19 multiple cloning site
   4757..4839    +  enhancer       CMV enhancer (fragment): human cytomegalovirus immediate early enhancer; contains an 18-bp deletion relative to the standard CMV enhancer
   4840..5043    +  promoter       CMV promoter: human cytomegalovirus (CMV) immediate early promoter
   5138..6409    +  CDS            CD4 (truncated) (sequence partly withheld): truncated human CD4 cell surface glycoprotein lacking the cytoplasmic tail
   6535..6696    +  CDS            UL122 (fragment): VIE2_HCMVT - Experimental evidence at protein level: Swiss-Prot protein existence level 1. Stimulates viral early and late gene expression and thus play a crucial role in the regulation of productive infection. In addition, activates quiescent cells to reenter the cell cycle and upregulates several E2F-responsive genes, which are responsible for pushing the cell into S phase. In S-phase, inhibits cellular DNA synthesis and blocks further cell cycle progression. From Human cytomegalovirus (strain Towne) (HHV-5) (Human herpesvirus 5).
   6751..6767    -  protein_bind   lac operator: The lac repressor binds to the lac operator to inhibit transcription in E. coli. This inhibition can be relieved by adding lactose or isopropyl-β-D-thiogalactopyranoside (IPTG). lac repressor encoded by lacI
   6775..6805    -  promoter       lac promoter: promoter for the E. coli lac operon
   6820..6841    -  protein_bind   CAP binding site: CAP binding activates transcription in the presence of cAMP. E. coli catabolite activator protein
   6854..6946    -  CDS            lacI (fragment): lac repressor; lacI; The lac repressor binds to the lac operator to inhibit transcription in E. coli. This inhibition can be relieved by adding lactose or isopropyl-β-D-thiogalactopyranoside (IPTG).
   7129..7717    -  rep_origin     ori: high-copy-number ColE1/pMB1/pBR322/pUC origin of replication
   7888..8748    -  CDS            AmpR: β-lactamase; bla; confers resistance to ampicillin, carbenicillin, and related antibiotics
   8749..8853    -  promoter       AmpR promoter: bla
   8948..35      +  CDS            rop (fragment) (across the origin): Rop protein, which maintains plasmids at low copy number; rop
>Addgene plasmid #179441 | pDB-hCRY1-mClover3-CD4-bla | addgene full sequence | sequence record 358066 | Addgene NGS Result
TCGCGCGTTTCGGTGATGACGGTGAAAACCTCTGACACATGCAGCTCCCGGAGACGGTCACAGCTTGTCT
GTAAGCGGATGCCGGGAGCAGACAAGCCCGTCAGGGCGCGTCAGCGGGTGTTGGCGGGTGTCGGGGCTGG
CTTAACTATGCGGCATCAGAGCAGATTGTACTGAGAGTGCACCATATGGGCCGGCCCTTAAGGTTTAAAC
TCATATTTTTCCATAAACTGGACACACTGACAGAAATGTTTCCCTAAAACATACTTCTCTGTTCTAGCCA
ACCTATTCTCCTATAATAGTGTTTGTTTTTAGAAGGGTTGATAGGATTGCTTAGGCTAGGTAACTGCCAC
ATAGTCTGTGTCTTCTGCTTGTCGTATGATTTGAATTGTTTAACTCATCGGGCAGGCCCTTATTCCCTTA
TCCTCAAGGAAATATGTTTGGAGGAGCTCTGAAGGAAAAGCGTGGGAAAAGGGACAAGAGTGAGGGAGGA
ATGTCTATCTCACTCTTGCCCCTATGTTTTACCTTCATGGTCAAGTTTCAAATTGTCATCTAGTAAGGAA
ATGTTTTTTAGAAAATGATCATCAATGATTTTTCCTTTGAGCTGTCAACACTTCTGTGAGCCTAAATTTA
AGTTTTCCTGGTTTGAGCATGTGATTTTTGGTTCATAGGAAGATTGAGATTTAGTCTTAAAAGCATATAA
ATGACCTTAAGTACAAGCGCTAAAAGTTGGATTTGTAGACTTAATAATACATACATCTTGGATTTGATTT
TAAGTAATTTTACTGTGTTTTAAATACTAACAGGTTGCTCTCAAGGGAGTGGTATTTTACACTATGCTCA
TGGCGACAGTCAGCAAACTCACCTGTTGAAGCAAGGTAAGAATGAAGCATTGGAGCATACTGTTCTTTTT
CCTTTTCCTATCTTAAACATACATTTTTTAAATGTGCAGGAAGAAGCTCCATGGGCACTGGTCTCAGTGG
TGGGAAACGTCCTAGTCAAGAAGAAGACACACAGAGTATTGGTCCTAAAGTCCAGAGACAGAGCACTAAT
AGCGGCCGCGAAGTTCCTATTCCGAAGTTCCTATTCTCTAGAAAGTATAGGAACTTCACCGGTGTGAGCA
AGGGCGAGGAGCTGTTCACCGGGGTGGTGCCCATCCTGGTCGAGCTGGACGGCGACGTAAACGGCCACAA
GTTCAGCGTCCGCGGCGAGGGCGAGGGCGATGCCACCAACGGCAAGCTGACCCTGAAGTTCATCTGCACC
ACCGGCAAGCTGCCCGTGCCCTGGCCCACCCTCGTGACCACCTTCGGCTACGGCGTGGCCTGCTTCAGCC
GCTACCCCGACCACATGAAGCAGCACGACTTCTTCAAGTCCGCCATGCCCGAAGGCTACGTCCAGGAGCG
CACCATCTCTTTCAAGGACGACGGTACCTACAAGACCCGCGCCGAGGTGAAGTTCGAGGGCGACACCCTG
GTGAACCGCATCGAGCTGAAGGGCATCGACTTCAAGGAGGACGGCAACATCCTGGGGCACAAGCTGGAGT
ACAACTTCAACAGCCACTACGTCTATATCACGGCCGACAAGCAGAAGAACTGCATCAAGGCTAACTTCAA
GATCCGCCACAACGTTGAGGACGGCAGCGTGCAGCTCGCCGACCACTACCAGCAGAACACCCCCATCGGC
GACGGCCCCGTGCTGCTGCCCGACAACCACTACCTGAGCCATCAGTCCAAGCTGAGCAAAGACCCCAACG
AGAAGCGCGATCACATGGTCCTGCTGGAGTTCGTGACCGCCGCCGGGATTACACATGGCATGGACGAGCT
GTACAAGACTAGTCACCATCACCATCACCATGGTAGCGGTGACTACAAAGACGATGACGACAAGGCTAGC
AAAGATCTGAAGTTCCTATTCCGAAGTTCCTATTCTTCAAATAGTATAGGAACTTCAGATCTAATAACTT
CGTATAGCATACATTATACGAAGTTATTTTGAATAAAATATCTTTATTTTCATTACATCTGTGTGTTGGT
TTTTTGTGTTGAGCTGATTTAACAAAAATTTAACGCTGTGGAATGTGTGTCAGTTAGGGTGTGGAAAGTC
CCCAGGCTCCCCAGGCAGGCAGAAGTATGCAAAGCATGCATCTCAATTAGTCAGCAACCAGGTGTGGAAA
GTCCCCAGGCTCCCCAGCAGGCAGAAGTATGCAAAGCATGCATCTCAATTAGTCAGCAACCATAGTCCCG
CCCCTAACTCCGCCCATCCCGCCCCTAACTCCGCCCAGTTCCGCCCATTCTCCGCCCCATGGCTGACTAA
TTTTTTTTATTTATGCAGAGGCCGAGGCCGCCTCTGCCTCTGAGCTATTCCAGAAGTAGTGAGGAGGCTT
TTTTGGAGGCCTAGGCTTTTGCAAAAAGCTATTGTATATCCATTTTCGGATCTGATCAGCACTGAGCAGG
TACCGCCACCATGGTGAGCAAGGGCGAGGAGCTGTTCACCGGGGTGGTGCCCATCCTGGTCGAGCTGGAC
GGCGACGTAAACGGCCACAAGTTCAGCGTGTCCGGCGAGGGCGAGGGCGATGCCACCTACGGCAAGCTGA
CCCTGAAGTTCATCTGCACCACCGGCAAGCTGCCCGTGCCCTGGCCCACCCTCGTGACCACCCTGACCTG
GGGCGTGCAGTGCTTCGCCCGCTACCCCGACCACATGAAGCAGCACGACTTCTTCAAGTCCGCCATGCCC
GAAGGCTACGTCCAGGAGCGCACCATCTTCTTCAAGGACGACGGCAACTACAAGACCCGCGCCGAGGTGA
AGTTCGAGGGCGACACCCTGGTGAACCGCATCGAGCTGAAGGGCATCGACTTCAAGGAGGACGGCAACAT
CCTGGGGCACAAGCTGGAGTACAACGCCATCAGCGACAACGTCTATATCACCGCCGACAAGCAGAAGAAC
GGCATCAAGGCCAACTTCAAGATCCGCCACAACATCGAGGACGGCAGCGTGCAGCTCGCCGACCACTACC
AGCAGAACACCCCCATCGGCGACGGCCCCGTGCTGCTGCCCGACAACCACTACCTGAGCACCCAGTCCAA
GCTGAGCAAAGACCCCAACGAGAAGCGCGATCACATGGTCCTGCTGGAGTTCGTGACCGCCGCCGGGATC
ACTCTCGGCATGGACGAGCTGTACAAGGAATTCGGAAGCGGAGCTACTAACTTCAGCCTGCTGAAGCAGG
CTGGAGACGTGGAGGAGAACCCTGGACCTCACGTGGCCAAGCCTTTGTCTCAAGAAGAATCCACCCTCAT
TGAAAGAGCAACGGCTACAATCAACAGCATCCCCATCTCTGAAGACTACAGCGTCGCCAGCGCAGCTCTC
TCTAGCGACGGCCGCATCTTCACTGGTGTCAATGTATATCATTTTACTGGGGGACCTTGTGCAGAACTCG
TGGTGCTGGGCACTGCTGCTGCTGCGGCAGCTGGCAACCTGACTTGTATCGTCGCGATCGGAAATGAGAA
CAGGGGCATCTTGAGCCCCTGCGGACGGTGCCGACAGGTGCTTCTCGATCTGCATCCTGGGATCAAAGCC
ATAGTGAAGGACAGTGATGGACAGCCGACGGCAGTTGGGATTCGTGAATTGCTGCCCTCTGGTTATGTGT
GGGAGGGCTAACTCGAGACCCCAACTTGTTTATTGCAGCTTATAATGGTTACAAATAAAGCAATAGCATC
ACAAATTTCACAAATAAAGCATTTTTTTCACTGCATTCTAGTTGTGGTTTGTCCAAACTCATCAATGTAT
CTTATCATGTCTGTATAGAAGTTCCTATTCCGAAGTTCCTATTCTTCAAATAGTATAGGAACTTCATAAC
TTCGTATAGCATACATTATACGAAGTTATTTGATTAATTAAGCGATCGCTTCGAATGCACTAATTAGGTA
AATATTTTAGAGCTGTATTTCTTGCTTTAGAAGAGTATATAATTAACATAAATTAAGATAATTTCAAAAA
TGGAGCAAATCTCTATTTTCAAACCAGAAAATCTTGAGGCATTAATTTTTAAGCAATTTTTACAAACTCA
GTTAATTTTTGGTCAAGAGACATGCATCTGTACTGGAGAAATTGTTGCACCAGTTTTATATTCATCTGAA
CCAATGCTCTTTAAATTAGAGATGTTTATGATTTTGTGGTCAAGTTTTTTCTTAGAAAAAGACAACTTTT
TTATTTCCTTACTATGTAACTATGAGTCTAAAACAATTAAAGTGGCCTGTTTATTTTAGTGACATTAATA
TAATCTTTTTATGAACTTTCCCCTAAATCTTTGCCTCTTAAATGTTGATAAATTTCTTTTATCTGTTATG
ATGCTTCTAAAATCTAAATTATTTCCAATTTGGGAATAGTTCAAAATTTTTTAAAATGCTGGCCCTTATT
AGAAGTATCAGAAAGCCTTGCCTGCATTCAATTTAATTGGATTTGGGATGTCATTTTGTGATTTAAATTA
ATATGAAAAATATTTATACGTTGGATTTGCCAGTTTTTAAAAATTTTCTGTTTCTTCAGTTTCTAACACT
GTTTACATTTTTTATTGCTTAGTTTTTTTATGTCAACCTAATTAGACTATAAGTATCTTGAAGATAAGGT
CAATAAACACTCATCACATTTTTGTCATTGAATTATTTGCAATCAAGCTTTACCTAGTTTTTTTTTCCCC
CTTAAATCACAGAAAACATTCAGGAGGAATACTGGTCGACAAGCTTGCATGCCTGCAGGTCAATTCCCTG
GCATTATGCCCAGTACATGACCTTATGGGACTTTCCTACTTGGCAGTACATCTACGTATTAGTCATCGCT
ATTACCATGGTGATGCGGTTTTGGCAGTACATCAATGGGCGTGGATAGCGGTTTGACTCACGGGGATTTC
CAAGTCTCCACCCCATTGACGTCAATGGGAGTTTGTTTTGGCACCAAAATCAACGGGACTTTCCAAAATG
TCGTAACAACTCCGCCCCATTGACGCAAATGGGCGGTAGGCGTGTACGGTGGGAGGTCTATATAAGCAGA
GCTCGTTTAGTGAACCGTCAGATCGCCTGGAGACGCCATCCACGCTGTTTTGACCTCCATAGAAGACACC
GGGACCGATCCAGCCTGGGGATCCACCATGAACCGGGGAGTCCCTTTTAGGCACTTGCTTCTGGTGCTGC
AACTGGCGCTCCTCCCAGCAGCCACTCAGGGA
[543 nt withheld, positions 5213-5755]
GCCTCCAGCATAGTCTATAAGAAAGAGGGGGAACAGGTGGAGTTCTCCTTCCCACTCGCCTTTACAGTTG
AAAAGCTGACGGGCAGTGGCGAGCTGTGGTGGCAGGCGGAGAGGGCTTCCTCCTCCAAGTCTTGGATCAC
CTTTGACCTGAAGAACAAGGAAGTGTCTGTAAAACGGGTTACCCAGGACCCTAAGCTCCAGATGGGCAAG
AAGCTCCCGCTCCACCTCACCCTGCCCCAGGCCTTGCCTCAGTATGCTGGCTCTGGAAACCTCACCCTGG
CCCTTGAAGCGAAAACAGGAAAGTTGCATCAGGAAGTGAACCTGGTGGTGATGAGAGCCACTCAGCTCCA
GAAAAATTTGACCTGTGAGGTGTGGGGACCCACCTCCCCTAAGCTGATGCTGAGCTTGAAACTGGAGAAC
AAGGAGGCAAAGGTCTCGAAGCGGGAGAAGGCGGTGTGGGTGCTGAACCCTGAGGCGGGGATGTGGCAGT
GTCTGCTGAGTGACTCGGGACAGGTCCTGCTGGAATCCAACATCAAGGTTCTGCCCACATGGTCGACCCC
GGTGCAGCCAATGGCCCTGATTGTGCTGGGGGGCGTCGCCGGCCTCCTGCTTTTCATTGGGCTAGGCATC
TTCTTCTGTGTCAGGTGCCGGCACTGAAGGCGACCTGCGGATCCCACGTCACTATTGTATACTCTATATT
ATACTCTATGTTATACTCTGTAATCCTACTCAATAAACGTGTCACGCCTGTGAAACCGTACTAAGTCTCC
CGTGTCTTCTTATCACCATCAGGTGACATCCTCGCCCAGGCTGTCAATCATGCCGGTATCGATTCCAGTA
GCACCGGCCCCACGCTGACAACCCACTCTTGCAGCGTTAGCAGCGCCCCTCTTAACAAGCCGACCCCCAC
CAGCGTCGCGGTTACTAACACTCCTCTCCCCGACCTGCAGCCCAAGCTTGGCGTAATCATGGTCATAGCT
GTTTCCTGTGTGAAATTGTTATCCGCTCACAATTCCACACAACATACGAGCCGGAAGCATAAAGTGTAAA
GCCTGGGGTGCCTAATGAGTGAGCTAACTCACATTAATTGCGTTGCGCTCACTGCCCGCTTTCCAGTCGG
GAAACCTGTCGTGCCAGCTGCATTAATGAATCGGCCAACGCGCGGGGAGAGGCGGTTTGCGTATTGGGCG
CTCTTCCGCTTCCTCGCTCACTGACTCGCTGCGCTCGGTCGTTCGGCTGCGGCGAGCGGTATCAGCTCAC
TCAAAGGCGGTAATACGGTTATCCACAGAATCAGGGGATAACGCAGGAAAGAACATGTGAGCAAAAGGCC
AGCAAAAGGCCAGGAACCGTAAAAAGGCCGCGTTGCTGGCGTTTTTCCATAGGCTCCGCCCCCCTGACGA
GCATCACAAAAATCGACGCTCAAGTCAGAGGTGGCGAAACCCGACAGGACTATAAAGATACCAGGCGTTT
CCCCCTGGAAGCTCCCTCGTGCGCTCTCCTGTTCCGACCCTGCCGCTTACCGGATACCTGTCCGCCTTTC
TCCCTTCGGGAAGCGTGGCGCTTTCTCATAGCTCACGCTGTAGGTATCTCAGTTCGGTGTAGGTCGTTCG
CTCCAAGCTGGGCTGTGTGCACGAACCCCCCGTTCAGCCCGACCGCTGCGCCTTATCCGGTAACTATCGT
CTTGAGTCCAACCCGGTAAGACACGACTTATCGCCACTGGCAGCAGCCACTGGTAACAGGATTAGCAGAG
CGAGGTATGTAGGCGGTGCTACAGAGTTCTTGAAGTGGTGGCCTAACTACGGCTACACTAGAAGAACAGT
ATTTGGTATCTGCGCTCTGCTGAAGCCAGTTACCTTCGGAAAAAGAGTTGGTAGCTCTTGATCCGGCAAA
CAAACCACCGCTGGTAGCGGTGGTTTTTTTGTTTGCAAGCAGCAGATTACGCGCAGAAAAAAAGGATCTC
AAGAAGATCCTTTGATCTTTTCTACGGGGTCTGACGCTCAGTGGAACGAAAACTCACGTTAAGGGATTTT
GGTCATGAGATTATCAAAAAGGATCTTCACCTAGATCCTTTTAAATTAAAAATGAAGTTTTAAATCAATC
TAAAGTATATATGAGTAAACTTGGTCTGACAGTTACCAATGCTTAATCAGTGAGGCACCTATCTCAGCGA
TCTGTCTATTTCGTTCATCCATAGTTGCCTGACTCCCCGTCGTGTAGATAACTACGATACGGGAGGGCTT
ACCATCTGGCCCCAGTGCTGCAATGATACCGCGAGACCCACGCTCACCGGCTCCAGATTTATCAGCAATA
AACCAGCCAGCCGGAAGGGCCGAGCGCAGAAGTGGTCCTGCAACTTTATCCGCCTCCATCCAGTCTATTA
ATTGTTGCCGGGAAGCTAGAGTAAGTAGTTCGCCAGTTAATAGTTTGCGCAACGTTGTTGCCATTGCTAC
AGGCATCGTGGTGTCACGCTCGTCGTTTGGTATGGCTTCATTCAGCTCCGGTTCCCAACGATCAAGGCGA
GTTACATGATCCCCCATGTTGTGCAAAAAAGCGGTTAGCTCCTTCGGTCCTCCGATCGTTGTCAGAAGTA
AGTTGGCCGCAGTGTTATCACTCATGGTTATGGCAGCACTGCATAATTCTCTTACTGTCATGCCATCCGT
AAGATGCTTTTCTGTGACTGGTGAGTACTCAACCAAGTCATTCTGAGAATAGTGTATGCGGCGACCGAGT
TGCTCTTGCCCGGCGTCAATACGGGATAATACCGCGCCACATAGCAGAACTTTAAAAGTGCTCATCATTG
GAAAACGTTCTTCGGGGCGAAAACTCTCAAGGATCTTACCGCTGTTGAGATCCAGTTCGATGTAACCCAC
TCGTGCACCCAACTGATCTTCAGCATCTTTTACTTTCACCAGCGTTTCTGGGTGAGCAAAAACAGGAAGG
CAAAATGCCGCAAAAAAGGGAATAAGGGCGACACGGAAATGTTGAATACTCATACTCTTCCTTTTTCAAT
ATTATTGAAGCATTTATCAGGGTTATTGTCTCATGAGCGGATACATATTTGAATGTATTTAGAAAAATAA
ACAAATAGGGGTTCCGCGCACATTTCCCCGAAAAGTGCCACCTGACGTCTAAGAAACCATTATTATCATG
ACATTAACCTATAAAAATAGGCGTATCACGAGGCCCTTTCGTC
